Addgene plasmid #233898: pLentiCRISPR-v1-sgDHFR
Purpose: lentiviral vector expressing Cas9 and an sgRNA targeting DHFR
Depositing lab: Jason Cantor. Depositing organization: Morgridge Institute for Research. Publication: Cytosolic NADK is conditionally essential for folate-dependent nucleotide synthesis. Flickinger KM, Mellado Fritz CA, Huggler KS, Wade GM, Chang GR, Fox KC, Simcox JA, Cantor JR. Nat Metab. 2025 May 2. doi: 10.1038/s42255-025-01272-3. PubMed 40316835.
Backbone
  Vector backbone: pLentiCRISPR v1
  Vector type: Mammalian Expression, Lentiviral, CRISPR
  Selectable markers: Puromycin
Growth in bacteria
  Bacterial resistance: Ampicillin, 100 μg/mL
  Growth temperature: 37°C
  Growth strain: NEB Stable
  Copy number: High Copy
Gene/Insert
  Gene/Insert name: sgRNA targeting DHFR
  gRNA/shRNA sequence: CCCGGCAGATACCTGAGCGG
  Species: H. sapiens (human)
  Entrez Gene: DHFR (a.k.a. DHFR1, DHFRP1, DYR)
  Promoter: U6
  Cloning method: Restriction Enzyme; 5′ cloning site BsmBI (destroyed during cloning); 3′ cloning site BsmBI (destroyed during cloning)
  Sequencing primers: 5′ GTTTTAAAATGGACTATCATATGCTTACCG
Terms and licenses: Academic/Nonprofit Terms; Industry Terms: Not Available to Industry
How to cite: pLentiCRISPR-v1-sgDHFR was a gift from Jason Cantor (Addgene plasmid # 233898 ; http://n2t.net/addgene:233898 ; RRID:Addgene_233898)
