[The description below was written by a language model from this plasmid's Addgene catalogue record and pLannotate feature annotations shown in this document.]
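Description:
pLentiCRISPR-v1-sgDHFR is a single-vector lentiviral CRISPR construct built on the pLentiCRISPR v1 backbone, delivering both Streptococcus pyogenes Cas9 and a guide RNA against human DHFR (dihydrofolate reductase) to mammalian cells. In bacteria it is maintained as a high-copy plasmid through a ColE1/pUC-type origin with ampicillin resistance. The backbone also carries an f1 origin, an SV40 origin and leftover lac/lacZα, T3 and T7 cloning-vector elements. The viral portion has the layout of a self-inactivating HIV-1-based transfer vector. An RSV promoter fused to a truncated 5' LTR drives genomic RNA production in packaging cells. It is followed by the Ψ packaging signal with a gag fragment, the RRE for Rev-dependent nuclear export, a cPPT/CTS element and a ΔU3 3' LTR, with an SV40 polyadenylation signal downstream.

Between the LTRs sit two expression units. A human U6 RNA polymerase III promoter transcribes the DHFR-targeting spacer joined to the S. pyogenes gRNA scaffold. The spacer was inserted at BsmBI sites that were destroyed during cloning. Downstream, an EF-1α core promoter precedes the Cas9 coding sequence, which the annotation tool splits into contiguous N- and C-terminal segments, followed by a puromycin N-acetyltransferase sequence and a WPRE that enhances transcript expression. The feature table does not annotate the element linking Cas9 to the puromycin marker, nor any tags or localization signals on Cas9. Puromycin allows selection of transduced cells. The construct is intended for Cas9-mediated targeting of DHFR in human cells, and the associated publication concerns folate-dependent nucleotide synthesis.
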