Features (pLannotate 1.2.2; 29 found; start..end, strand, type, name):
      1..22      +  protein_bind   CAP binding site: CAP binding activates transcription in the presence of cAMP. E. coli catabolite activator protein
     37..67      +  promoter       lac promoter: promoter for the E. coli lac operon
     71..93      +  protein_bind   lac operator (fragment): The lac repressor binds to the lac operator to inhibit transcription in E. coli. This inhibition can be relieved by adding lactose or isopropyl-β-D-thiogalactopyranoside (IPTG). lac repressor encoded by lacI
    136..154     +  promoter       T3 promoter: promoter for bacteriophage T3 RNA polymerase
    182..408     +  promoter       RSV promoter: Rous sarcoma virus enhancer/promoter
    409..589     +  LTR            5' LTR (truncated): truncated 5' long terminal repeat (LTR) from HIV-1
    636..761     +  misc_feature   HIV-1 Ψ: packaging signal of human immunodeficiency virus type 1
    745..1108    +  CDS            HIV-1 gag (fragment): gag protein from human immunodeficiency virus 1; gag
   1254..1487    +  misc_feature   RRE: The Rev response element (RRE) of HIV-1 allows for Rev-dependent mRNA export from the nucleus to the cytoplasm.
   1864..1890    +  CDS            Rev (fragment): human immunodeficiency virus 1 (HIV-1) Rev protein; rev; enhances nuclear export of unspliced and incompletely spliced viral mRNAs
   1894..2134    +  promoter       U6 promoter: RNA polymerase III promoter for human U6 snRNA
   2164..2239    +  misc_RNA       gRNA scaffold: guide RNA scaffold for the Streptococcus pyogenes CRISPR/Cas9 system
   2287..2404    +  misc_feature   cPPT/CTS: central polypurine tract and central termination sequence of HIV-1
   2473..2684    +  promoter       EF-1α core promoter: core promoter for human elongation factor EF-1α
   2788..4389    +  CDS            Cas9(N): N-terminal portion of Streptococcus pyogenes Cas9 (Zetsche et al., 2015)
   4390..6888    +  CDS            Cas9(C): C-terminal portion of Streptococcus pyogenes Cas9 (Zetsche et al., 2015)
   7009..7608    +  CDS            PuroR (fragment): puromycin N-acetyltransferase; pac from Streptomyces; confers resistance to puromycin
   7624..8212    +  misc_feature   WPRE: woodchuck hepatitis virus posttranscriptional regulatory element
   8263..8282    +  misc_feature   cPPT/CTS (fragment): central polypurine tract and central termination sequence of HIV-1
   8284..8517    +  LTR            3' LTR (ΔU3): self-inactivating 3' long terminal repeat (LTR) from HIV-1
   8595..8716    +  polyA_signal   SV40 poly(A) signal: SV40 polyadenylation signal
   8756..8891    +  rep_origin     SV40 ori: SV40 origin of replication
   8912..8930    -  promoter       T7 promoter: promoter for bacteriophage T7 RNA polymerase
   8938..9093    +  CDS            lacZα (fragment): LacZα fragment of β-galactosidase; lacZ fragment
   9098..9526    +  rep_origin     f1 ori (sequence partly withheld): f1 bacteriophage origin of replication; arrow indicates direction of (+) strand synthesis
   9579..9683    +  promoter       AmpR promoter: bla
   9684..10544   +  CDS            AmpR: β-lactamase; bla; confers resistance to ampicillin, carbenicillin, and related antibiotics
  10715..11303   +  rep_origin     ori: high-copy-number ColE1/pMB1/pBR322/pUC origin of replication
  11486..11578   +  CDS            lacI (fragment): lac repressor; lacI; The lac repressor binds to the lac operator to inhibit transcription in E. coli. This inhibition can be relieved by adding lactose or isopropyl-β-D-thiogalactopyranoside (IPTG).
>Addgene plasmid #233898 | pLentiCRISPR-v1-sgDHFR | addgene full sequence | sequence record 466427 | Addgene NGS Result
TAATGTGAGTTAGCTCACTCATTAGGCACCCCAGGCTTTACACTTTATGCTTCCGGCTCGTATGTTGTGT
GGAATTGTGAGCGGATAACAATTTCACACAGGAAACAGCTATGACCATGATTACGCCAAGCGCGCAATTA
ACCCTCACTAAAGGGAACAAAAGCTGGAGCTGCAAGCTTAATGTAGTCTTATGCAATACTCTTGTAGTCT
TGCAACATGGTAACGATGAGTTAGCAACATGCCTTACAAGGAGAGAAAAAGCACCGTGCATGCCGATTGG
TGGAAGTAAGGTGGTACGATCGTGCCTTATTAGGAAGGCAACAGACGGGTCTGACATGGATTGGACGAAC
CACTGAATTGCCGCATTGCAGAGATATTGTATTTAAGTGCCTAGCTCGATACATAAACGGGTCTCTCTGG
TTAGACCAGATCTGAGCCTGGGAGCTCTCTGGCTAACTAGGGAACCCACTGCTTAAGCCTCAATAAAGCT
TGCCTTGAGTGCTTCAAGTAGTGTGTGCCCGTCTGTTGTGTGACTCTGGTAACTAGAGATCCCTCAGACC
CTTTTAGTCAGTGTGGAAAATCTCTAGCAGTGGCGCCCGAACAGGGACTTGAAAGCGAAAGGGAAACCAG
AGGAGCTCTCTCGACGCAGGACTCGGCTTGCTGAAGCGCGCACGGCAAGAGGCGAGGGGCGGCGACTGGT
GAGTACGCCAAAAATTTTGACTAGCGGAGGCTAGAAGGAGAGAGATGGGTGCGAGAGCGTCAGTATTAAG
CGGGGGAGAATTAGATCGCGATGGGAAAAAATTCGGTTAAGGCCAGGGGGAAAGAAAAAATATAAATTAA
AACATATAGTATGGGCAAGCAGGGAGCTAGAACGATTCGCAGTTAATCCTGGCCTGTTAGAAACATCAGA
AGGCTGTAGACAAATACTGGGACAGCTACAACCATCCCTTCAGACAGGATCAGAAGAACTTAGATCATTA
TATAATACAGTAGCAACCCTCTATTGTGTGCATCAAAGGATAGAGATAAAAGACACCAAGGAAGCTTTAG
ACAAGATAGAGGAAGAGCAAAACAAAAGTAAGACCACCGCACAGCAAGCGGCCGCTGATCTTCAGACCTG
GAGGAGGAGATATGAGGGACAATTGGAGAAGTGAATTATATAAATATAAAGTAGTAAAAATTGAACCATT
AGGAGTAGCACCCACCAAGGCAAAGAGAAGAGTGGTGCAGAGAGAAAAAAGAGCAGTGGGAATAGGAGCT
TTGTTCCTTGGGTTCTTGGGAGCAGCAGGAAGCACTATGGGCGCAGCGTCAATGACGCTGACGGTACAGG
CCAGACAATTATTGTCTGGTATAGTGCAGCAGCAGAACAATTTGCTGAGGGCTATTGAGGCGCAACAGCA
TCTGTTGCAACTCACAGTCTGGGGCATCAAGCAGCTCCAGGCAAGAATCCTGGCTGTGGAAAGATACCTA
AAGGATCAACAGCTCCTGGGGATTTGGGGTTGCTCTGGAAAACTCATTTGCACCACTGCTGTGCCTTGGA
ATGCTAGTTGGAGTAATAAATCTCTGGAACAGATTTGGAATCACACGACCTGGATGGAGTGGGACAGAGA
AATTAACAATTACACAAGCTTAATACACTCCTTAATTGAAGAATCGCAAAACCAGCAAGAAAAGAATGAA
CAAGAATTATTGGAATTAGATAAATGGGCAAGTTTGTGGAATTGGTTTAACATAACAAATTGGCTGTGGT
ATATAAAATTATTCATAATGATAGTAGGAGGCTTGGTAGGTTTAAGAATAGTTTTTGCTGTACTTTCTAT
AGTGAATAGAGTTAGGCAGGGATATTCACCATTATCGTTTCAGACCCACCTCCCAACCCCGAGGGGACCC
AGAGAGGGCCTATTTCCCATGATTCCTTCATATTTGCATATACGATACAAGGCTGTTAGAGAGATAATTA
GAATTAATTTGACTGTAAACACAAAGATATTAGTACAAAATACGTGACGTAGAAAGTAATAATTTCTTGG
GTAGTTTGCAGTTTTAAAATTATGTTTTAAAATGGACTATCATATGCTTACCGTAACTTGAAAGTATTTC
GATTTCTTGGCTTTATATATCTTGTGGAAAGGACGAAACACCGCCCGGCAGATACCTGAGCGGGTTTTAG
AGCTAGAAATAGCAAGTTAAAATAAGGCTAGTCCGTTATCAACTTGAAAAAGTGGCACCGAGTCGGTGCT
TTTTTGAATTCTAGATCTTGAGACAAATGGCAGTATTCATCCACAATTTTAAAAGAAAAGGGGGGATTGG
GGGGTACAGTGCAGGGGAAAGAATAGTAGACATAATAGCAACAGACATACAAACTAAAGAATTACAAAAA
CAAATTACAAAAATTCAAAATTTTCGGGTTTATTACAGGGACAGCAGAGATCCACTTTGGCGCCGGCTCG
AGTGGCTCCGGTGCCCGTCAGTGGGCAGAGCGCACATCGCCCACAGTCCCCGAGAAGTTGGGGGGAGGGG
TCGGCAATTGAACCGGTGCCTAGAGAAGGTGGCGCGGGGTAAACTGGGAAAGTGATGTCGTGTACTGGCT
CCGCCTTTTTCCCGAGGGTGGGGGAGAACCGTATATAAGTGCAGTAGTCGCCGTGAACGTTCTTTTTCGC
AACGGGTTTGCCGCCAGAACACAGGTGTCGTGACGCGGGATCCGCCACCATGGATTACAAAGACGATGAC
GATAAGATGGCCCCAAAGAAGAAGCGGAAGGTCGGTATCCACGGAGTCCCAGCAGCCGACAAGAAGTACA
GCATCGGCCTGGACATCGGCACCAACTCTGTGGGCTGGGCCGTGATCACCGACGAGTACAAGGTGCCCAG
CAAGAAATTCAAGGTGCTGGGCAACACCGACCGGCACAGCATCAAGAAGAACCTGATCGGAGCCCTGCTG
TTCGACAGCGGCGAAACAGCCGAGGCCACCCGGCTGAAGAGAACCGCCAGAAGAAGATACACCAGACGGA
AGAACCGGATCTGCTATCTGCAAGAGATCTTCAGCAACGAGATGGCCAAGGTGGACGACAGCTTCTTCCA
CAGACTGGAAGAGTCCTTCCTGGTGGAAGAGGATAAGAAGCACGAGCGGCACCCCATCTTCGGCAACATC
GTGGACGAGGTGGCCTACCACGAGAAGTACCCCACCATCTACCACCTGAGAAAGAAACTGGTGGACAGCA
CCGACAAGGCCGACCTGCGGCTGATCTATCTGGCCCTGGCCCACATGATCAAGTTCCGGGGCCACTTCCT
GATCGAGGGCGACCTGAACCCCGACAACAGCGACGTGGACAAGCTGTTCATCCAGCTGGTGCAGACCTAC
AACCAGCTGTTCGAGGAAAACCCCATCAACGCCAGCGGCGTGGACGCCAAGGCCATCCTGTCTGCCAGAC
TGAGCAAGAGCAGACGGCTGGAAAATCTGATCGCCCAGCTGCCCGGCGAGAAGAAGAATGGCCTGTTCGG
AAACCTGATTGCCCTGAGCCTGGGCCTGACCCCCAACTTCAAGAGCAACTTCGACCTGGCCGAGGATGCC
AAACTGCAGCTGAGCAAGGACACCTACGACGACGACCTGGACAACCTGCTGGCCCAGATCGGCGACCAGT
ACGCCGACCTGTTTCTGGCCGCCAAGAACCTGTCCGACGCCATCCTGCTGAGCGACATCCTGAGAGTGAA
CACCGAGATCACCAAGGCCCCCCTGAGCGCCTCTATGATCAAGAGATACGACGAGCACCACCAGGACCTG
ACCCTGCTGAAAGCTCTCGTGCGGCAGCAGCTGCCTGAGAAGTACAAAGAGATTTTCTTCGACCAGAGCA
AGAACGGCTACGCCGGCTACATTGACGGCGGAGCCAGCCAGGAAGAGTTCTACAAGTTCATCAAGCCCAT
CCTGGAAAAGATGGACGGCACCGAGGAACTGCTCGTGAAGCTGAACAGAGAGGACCTGCTGCGGAAGCAG
CGGACCTTCGACAACGGCAGCATCCCCCACCAGATCCACCTGGGAGAGCTGCACGCCATTCTGCGGCGGC
AGGAAGATTTTTACCCATTCCTGAAGGACAACCGGGAAAAGATCGAGAAGATCCTGACCTTCCGCATCCC
CTACTACGTGGGCCCTCTGGCCAGGGGAAACAGCAGATTCGCCTGGATGACCAGAAAGAGCGAGGAAACC
ATCACCCCCTGGAACTTCGAGGAAGTGGTGGACAAGGGCGCTTCCGCCCAGAGCTTCATCGAGCGGATGA
CCAACTTCGATAAGAACCTGCCCAACGAGAAGGTGCTGCCCAAGCACAGCCTGCTGTACGAGTACTTCAC
CGTGTATAACGAGCTGACCAAAGTGAAATACGTGACCGAGGGAATGAGAAAGCCCGCCTTCCTGAGCGGC
GAGCAGAAAAAGGCCATCGTGGACCTGCTGTTCAAGACCAACCGGAAAGTGACCGTGAAGCAGCTGAAAG
AGGACTACTTCAAGAAAATCGAGTGCTTCGACTCCGTGGAAATCTCCGGCGTGGAAGATCGGTTCAACGC
CTCCCTGGGCACATACCACGATCTGCTGAAAATTATCAAGGACAAGGACTTCCTGGACAATGAGGAAAAC
GAGGACATTCTGGAAGATATCGTGCTGACCCTGACACTGTTTGAGGACAGAGAGATGATCGAGGAACGGC
TGAAAACCTATGCCCACCTGTTCGACGACAAAGTGATGAAGCAGCTGAAGCGGCGGAGATACACCGGCTG
GGGCAGGCTGAGCCGGAAGCTGATCAACGGCATCCGGGACAAGCAGTCCGGCAAGACAATCCTGGATTTC
CTGAAGTCCGACGGCTTCGCCAACAGAAACTTCATGCAGCTGATCCACGACGACAGCCTGACCTTTAAAG
AGGACATCCAGAAAGCCCAGGTGTCCGGCCAGGGCGATAGCCTGCACGAGCACATTGCCAATCTGGCCGG
CAGCCCCGCCATTAAGAAGGGCATCCTGCAGACAGTGAAGGTGGTGGACGAGCTCGTGAAAGTGATGGGC
CGGCACAAGCCCGAGAACATCGTGATCGAAATGGCCAGAGAGAACCAGACCACCCAGAAGGGACAGAAGA
ACAGCCGCGAGAGAATGAAGCGGATCGAAGAGGGCATCAAAGAGCTGGGCAGCCAGATCCTGAAAGAACA
CCCCGTGGAAAACACCCAGCTGCAGAACGAGAAGCTGTACCTGTACTACCTGCAGAATGGGCGGGATATG
TACGTGGACCAGGAACTGGACATCAACCGGCTGTCCGACTACGATGTGGACCATATCGTGCCTCAGAGCT
TTCTGAAGGACGACTCCATCGACAACAAGGTGCTGACCAGAAGCGACAAGAACCGGGGCAAGAGCGACAA
CGTGCCCTCCGAAGAGGTCGTGAAGAAGATGAAGAACTACTGGCGGCAGCTGCTGAACGCCAAGCTGATT
ACCCAGAGAAAGTTCGACAATCTGACCAAGGCCGAGAGAGGCGGCCTGAGCGAACTGGATAAGGCCGGCT
TCATCAAGAGACAGCTGGTGGAAACCCGGCAGATCACAAAGCACGTGGCACAGATCCTGGACTCCCGGAT
GAACACTAAGTACGACGAGAATGACAAGCTGATCCGGGAAGTGAAAGTGATCACCCTGAAGTCCAAGCTG
GTGTCCGATTTCCGGAAGGATTTCCAGTTTTACAAAGTGCGCGAGATCAACAACTACCACCACGCCCACG
ACGCCTACCTGAACGCCGTCGTGGGAACCGCCCTGATCAAAAAGTACCCTAAGCTGGAAAGCGAGTTCGT
GTACGGCGACTACAAGGTGTACGACGTGCGGAAGATGATCGCCAAGAGCGAGCAGGAAATCGGCAAGGCT
ACCGCCAAGTACTTCTTCTACAGCAACATCATGAACTTTTTCAAGACCGAGATTACCCTGGCCAACGGCG
AGATCCGGAAGCGGCCTCTGATCGAGACAAACGGCGAAACCGGGGAGATCGTGTGGGATAAGGGCCGGGA
TTTTGCCACCGTGCGGAAAGTGCTGAGCATGCCCCAAGTGAATATCGTGAAAAAGACCGAGGTGCAGACA
GGCGGCTTCAGCAAAGAGTCTATCCTGCCCAAGAGGAACAGCGATAAGCTGATCGCCAGAAAGAAGGACT
GGGACCCTAAGAAGTACGGCGGCTTCGACAGCCCCACCGTGGCCTATTCTGTGCTGGTGGTGGCCAAAGT
GGAAAAGGGCAAGTCCAAGAAACTGAAGAGTGTGAAAGAGCTGCTGGGGATCACCATCATGGAAAGAAGC
AGCTTCGAGAAGAATCCCATCGACTTTCTGGAAGCCAAGGGCTACAAAGAAGTGAAAAAGGACCTGATCA
TCAAGCTGCCTAAGTACTCCCTGTTCGAGCTGGAAAACGGCCGGAAGAGAATGCTGGCCTCTGCCGGCGA
ACTGCAGAAGGGAAACGAACTGGCCCTGCCCTCCAAATATGTGAACTTCCTGTACCTGGCCAGCCACTAT
GAGAAGCTGAAGGGCTCCCCCGAGGATAATGAGCAGAAACAGCTGTTTGTGGAACAGCACAAGCACTACC
TGGACGAGATCATCGAGCAGATCAGCGAGTTCTCCAAGAGAGTGATCCTGGCCGACGCTAATCTGGACAA
AGTGCTGTCCGCCTACAACAAGCACCGGGATAAGCCCATCAGAGAGCAGGCCGAGAATATCATCCACCTG
TTTACCCTGACCAATCTGGGAGCCCCTGCCGCCTTCAAGTACTTTGACACCACCATCGACCGGAAGAGGT
ACACCAGCACCAAAGAGGTGCTGGACGCCACCCTGATCCACCAGAGCATCACCGGCCTGTACGAGACACG
GATCGACCTGTCTCAGCTGGGAGGCGACAAGCGTCCTGCTGCTACTAAGAAAGCTGGTCAAGCTAAGAAA
AAGAAAGCTAGCGGCAGCGGCGCCACCAACTTCAGCCTGCTGAAGCAGGCCGGCGACGTGGAGGAGAACC
CCGGCCCCATGACCGAGTACAAGCCCACGGTGCGCCTCGCCACCCGCGACGACGTCCCCAGGGCCGTACG
CACCCTCGCCGCCGCGTTCGCCGACTACCCCGCCACGCGCCACACCGTCGATCCGGACCGCCACATCGAG
CGGGTCACCGAGCTGCAAGAACTCTTCCTCACGCGCGTCGGGCTCGACATCGGCAAGGTGTGGGTCGCGG
ACGACGGCGCCGCGGTGGCGGTCTGGACCACGCCGGAGAGCGTCGAAGCGGGGGCGGTGTTCGCCGAGAT
CGGCCCGCGCATGGCCGAGTTGAGCGGTTCCCGGCTGGCCGCGCAGCAACAGATGGAAGGCCTCCTGGCG
CCGCACCGGCCCAAGGAGCCCGCGTGGTTCCTGGCCACCGTCGGAGTCTCGCCCGACCACCAGGGCAAGG
GTCTGGGCAGCGCCGTCGTGCTCCCCGGAGTGGAGGCGGCCGAGCGCGCCGGGGTGCCCGCCTTCCTGGA
GACCTCCGCGCCCCGCAACCTCCCCTTCTACGAGCGGCTCGGCTTCACCGTCACCGCCGACGTCGAGGTG
CCCGAAGGACCGCGCACCTGGTGCATGACCCGCAAGCCCGGTGCCTGAACGCGTTAAGTCGACAATCAAC
CTCTGGATTACAAAATTTGTGAAAGATTGACTGGTATTCTTAACTATGTTGCTCCTTTTACGCTATGTGG
ATACGCTGCTTTAATGCCTTTGTATCATGCTATTGCTTCCCGTATGGCTTTCATTTTCTCCTCCTTGTAT
AAATCCTGGTTGCTGTCTCTTTATGAGGAGTTGTGGCCCGTTGTCAGGCAACGTGGCGTGGTGTGCACTG
TGTTTGCTGACGCAACCCCCACTGGTTGGGGCATTGCCACCACCTGTCAGCTCCTTTCCGGGACTTTCGC
TTTCCCCCTCCCTATTGCCACGGCGGAACTCATCGCCGCCTGCCTTGCCCGCTGCTGGACAGGGGCTCGG
CTGTTGGGCACTGACAATTCCGTGGTGTTGTCGGGGAAATCATCGTCCTTTCCTTGGCTGCTCGCCTGTG
TTGCCACCTGGATTCTGCGCGGGACGTCCTTCTGCTACGTCCCTTCGGCCCTCAATCCAGCGGACCTTCC
TTCCCGCGGCCTGCTGCCGGCTCTGCGGCCTCTTCCGCGTCTTCGCCTTCGCCCTCAGACGAGTCGGATC
TCCCTTTGGGCCGCCTCCCCGCGTCGACTTTAAGACCAATGACTTACAAGGCAGCTGTAGATCTTAGCCA
CTTTTTAAAAGAAAAGGGGGGACTGGAAGGGCTAATTCACTCCCAACGAAGACAAGATCTGCTTTTTGCT
TGTACTGGGTCTCTCTGGTTAGACCAGATCTGAGCCTGGGAGCTCTCTGGCTAACTAGGGAACCCACTGC
TTAAGCCTCAATAAAGCTTGCCTTGAGTGCTTCAAGTAGTGTGTGCCCGTCTGTTGTGTGACTCTGGTAA
CTAGAGATCCCTCAGACCCTTTTAGTCAGTGTGGAAAATCTCTAGCAGTACGTATAGTAGTTCATGTCAT
CTTATTATTCAGTATTTATAACTTGCAAAGAAATGAATATCAGAGAGTGAGAGGAACTTGTTTATTGCAG
CTTATAATGGTTACAAATAAAGCAATAGCATCACAAATTTCACAAATAAAGCATTTTTTTCACTGCATTC
TAGTTGTGGTTTGTCCAAACTCATCAATGTATCTTATCATGTCTGGCTCTAGCTATCCCGCCCCTAACTC
CGCCCATCCCGCCCCTAACTCCGCCCAGTTCCGCCCATTCTCCGCCCCATGGCTGACTAATTTTTTTTAT
TTATGCAGAGGCCGAGGCCGCCTCGGCCTCTGAGCTATTCCAGAAGTAGTGAGGAGGCTTTTTTGGAGGC
CTAGGGACGTACCCAATTCGCCCTATAGTGAGTCGTATTACGCGCGCTCACTGGCCGTCGTTTTACAACG
TCGTGACTGGGAAAACCCTGGCGTTACCCAACTTAATCGCCTTGCAGCACATCCCCCTTTCGCCAGCTGG
CGTAATAGCGAAGAGGCCCGCACCGATCGCCCTTCCCAACAGTTGCGCAGCCTGAATGGCGAATGGG
[124 nt withheld, positions 9098-9221]
C
[91 nt withheld, positions 9223-9313]
A
[49 nt withheld, positions 9315-9363]
CCTTTGACGTTGGAGTCCACGTTCTTT
[37 nt withheld, positions 9391-9427]
ACCCTATCTCGGTCTATTCTTTTGATTTATAAGGGATTTTGCCGATTTCGGCCTATTGGTTAAAAAATGA
GCTGATTTAACAAAAATTTAACGCGAATTTTAACAAAATATTAACGCTTACAATTTAGGTGGCACTTTTC
GGGGAAATGTGCGCGGAACCCCTATTTGTTTATTTTTCTAAATACATTCAAATATGTATCCGCTCATGAG
ACAATAACCCTGATAAATGCTTCAATAATATTGAAAAAGGAAGAGTATGAGTATTCAACATTTCCGTGTC
GCCCTTATTCCCTTTTTTGCGGCATTTTGCCTTCCTGTTTTTGCTCACCCAGAAACGCTGGTGAAAGTAA
AAGATGCTGAAGATCAGTTGGGTGCACGAGTGGGTTACATCGAACTGGATCTCAACAGCGGTAAGATCCT
TGAGAGTTTTCGCCCCGAAGAACGTTTTCCAATGATGAGCACTTTTAAAGTTCTGCTATGTGGCGCGGTA
TTATCCCGTATTGACGCCGGGCAAGAGCAACTCGGTCGCCGCATACACTATTCTCAGAATGACTTGGTTG
AGTACTCACCAGTCACAGAAAAGCATCTTACGGATGGCATGACAGTAAGAGAATTATGCAGTGCTGCCAT
AACCATGAGTGATAACACTGCGGCCAACTTACTTCTGACAACGATCGGAGGACCGAAGGAGCTAACCGCT
TTTTTGCACAACATGGGGGATCATGTAACTCGCCTTGATCGTTGGGAACCGGAGCTGAATGAAGCCATAC
CAAACGACGAGCGTGACACCACGATGCCTGTAGCAATGGCAACAACGTTGCGCAAACTATTAACTGGCGA
ACTACTTACTCTAGCTTCCCGGCAACAATTAATAGACTGGATGGAGGCGGATAAAGTTGCAGGACCACTT
CTGCGCTCGGCCCTTCCGGCTGGCTGGTTTATTGCTGATAAATCTGGAGCCGGTGAGCGTGGGTCTCGCG
GTATCATTGCAGCACTGGGGCCAGATGGTAAGCCCTCCCGTATCGTAGTTATCTACACGACGGGGAGTCA
GGCAACTATGGATGAACGAAATAGACAGATCGCTGAGATAGGTGCCTCACTGATTAAGCATTGGTAACTG
TCAGACCAAGTTTACTCATATATACTTTAGATTGATTTAAAACTTCATTTTTAATTTAAAAGGATCTAGG
TGAAGATCCTTTTTGATAATCTCATGACCAAAATCCCTTAACGTGAGTTTTCGTTCCACTGAGCGTCAGA
CCCCGTAGAAAAGATCAAAGGATCTTCTTGAGATCCTTTTTTTCTGCGCGTAATCTGCTGCTTGCAAACA
AAAAAACCACCGCTACCAGCGGTGGTTTGTTTGCCGGATCAAGAGCTACCAACTCTTTTTCCGAAGGTAA
CTGGCTTCAGCAGAGCGCAGATACCAAATACTGTTCTTCTAGTGTAGCCGTAGTTAGGCCACCACTTCAA
GAACTCTGTAGCACCGCCTACATACCTCGCTCTGCTAATCCTGTTACCAGTGGCTGCTGCCAGTGGCGAT
AAGTCGTGTCTTACCGGGTTGGACTCAAGACGATAGTTACCGGATAAGGCGCAGCGGTCGGGCTGAACGG
GGGGTTCGTGCACACAGCCCAGCTTGGAGCGAACGACCTACACCGAACTGAGATACCTACAGCGTGAGCT
ATGAGAAAGCGCCACGCTTCCCGAAGGGAGAAAGGCGGACAGGTATCCGGTAAGCGGCAGGGTCGGAACA
GGAGAGCGCACGAGGGAGCTTCCAGGGGGAAACGCCTGGTATCTTTATAGTCCTGTCGGGTTTCGCCACC
TCTGACTTGAGCGTCGATTTTTGTGATGCTCGTCAGGGGGGCGGAGCCTATGGAAAAACGCCAGCAACGC
GGCCTTTTTACGGTTCCTGGCCTTTTGCTGGCCTTTTGCTCACATGTTCTTTCCTGCGTTATCCCCTGAT
TCTGTGGATAACCGTATTACCGCCTTTGAGTGAGCTGATACCGCTCGCCGCAGCCGAACGACCGAGCGCA
GCGAGTCAGTGAGCGAGGAAGCGGAAGAGCGCCCAATACGCAAACCGCCTCTCCCCGCGCGTTGGCCGAT
TCATTAATGCAGCTGGCACGACAGGTTTCCCGACTGGAAAGCGGGCAGTGAGCGCAACGCAAT
